Addgene plasmid #230266: AiP12943 - pAAV-AiE0662m-minBG-SYFP2-WPRE3-BGHpA (Alias: CN2943)
Purpose: AiE0662m is an enhancer sequence, designed to drive AAV-mediated transgene expression in specific populations of brain cells
Depositing lab: Allen Institute for Brain Science & Boaz Levi. Depositing organization: Allen Institute. Publication: A suite of enhancer AAVs and transgenic mouse lines for genetic access to cortical cell types. Ben-Simon Y, Hooper M, Narayan S, Daigle TL, Dwivedi D, Way SW, Oster A, Stafford DA, Mich JK, Taormina MJ, Martinez RA, Opitz-Araya X, Roth JR, Alexander JR, Allen S, Amster A, Arbuckle J, Ayala A, Baker PM, Bakken TE, Barcelli T, Barta S, Bendrick J, Bertagnolli D, Bielstein C, Bishwakarma P, Bowlus J, Boyer G, Brouner K, Casian B, Casper T, Chakka AB, Chakrabarty R, Chance RK, Chavan S, Clark M, Colbert K, Collman F, Daniel S, Departee M, DiValentin P, Donadio N, Dotson N, Egdorf T, Fliss T, Gabitto M, Garcia J, Gary A, Gasperini M, Gloe J, Goldy J, Gore BB, Graybuck L, Greisman N, Haeseleer F, Halterman C, Haradon Z, Hastings SD, Helback O, Ho W, Hockemeyer D, Huang C, Huff S, Hunker A, Johansen N, Jones D, Juneau Z, Kalmbach B, Kannan M, Khem S, Kussick E, Kutsal R, Larsen R, Lee C, Lee AY, Leibly M, Lenz GH, Li S, Liang E, Lusk N, Madigan Z, Malloy J, Malone J, McCue R, Melchor J, Mollenkopf T, Moosman S, Morin E, Newman D, Ng L, Ngo K, Omstead V, Otto S, Oyama A, Pena N, Pham T, Phillips E, Pom CA, Potekhina L, Ransford S, Ray PL, Rette D, Reynoldson C, Rimorin C, Rocha D, Ruiz A, Sanchez REA, Sawyer L, Sedeno-Cortes A, Sevigny JP, Shapovalova N, Shepard N, Shulga L, Sigler AR, Siverts L, Soliman S, Somasundaram S, Staats B, Stewart K, Szelenyi E, Tieu M, Trader C, Tran A, van Velthoven CTJ, Walker M, Wang Y, Weed N, Wirthlin M, Wood T, Wynalda B, Yao Z, Zhou T, Ariza J, Dee N, Reding M, Ronellenfitch K, Mufti S, Sunkin SM, Smith KA, Esposito L, Waters J, Thyagarajan B, Yao S, Lein ES, Zeng H, Levi BP, Ngai J, Ting JT, Tasic B. Cell. 2025 May 16:S0092-8674(25)00513-6. doi: 10.1016/j.cell.2025.05.002. PubMed 40403729.
Backbone
  Vector backbone: pAAV2
  Vector type: AAV
Growth in bacteria
  Bacterial resistance: Ampicillin, 100 μg/mL
  Growth temperature: 37°C
  Growth strain: NEB Stable
  Copy number: High Copy
Gene/Insert
  Gene/Insert name: SYFP2
  Species: Synthetic
  Promoter: minBG
  Cloning method: Gibson Cloning
Terms and licenses: Academic/Nonprofit Terms; Industry Terms: Not Available to Industry
How to cite: AiP12943 - pAAV-AiE0662m-minBG-SYFP2-WPRE3-BGHpA (Alias: CN2943) was a gift from Allen Institute for Brain Science & Boaz Levi (Addgene plasmid # 230266 ; http://n2t.net/addgene:230266 ; RRID:Addgene_230266)
