[The description below was written by a language model from this plasmid's Addgene catalogue record and pLannotate feature annotations shown in this document.]
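Description:
AiP12943 - pAAV-AiE0662m-minBG-SYFP2-WPRE3-BGHpA (alias CN2943) is a 4,616 nt AAV transfer plasmid built on a pAAV2 backbone, intended for packaging a reporter genome into recombinant adeno-associated virus for delivery to brain tissue. It is maintained in bacteria as a high-copy plasmid through a ColE1/pUC-type origin and selected with ampicillin via the β-lactamase gene and its native promoter. An f1 phage origin and small remnants of the pBR322 bom and rop regions are also present in the backbone. The recorded growth strain is a recombination-deficient one, consistent with the need to preserve the repeat-rich AAV2 inverted terminal repeats. The annotation detects one complete ITR downstream of the cassette and only short ITR fragments on the other side, which may reflect the difficulty of sequencing or annotating these hairpin structures rather than a true truncation.

Between the ITRs, the candidate enhancer AiE0662m sits upstream of a minimal beta-globin promoter (minBG). This promoter has little activity on its own, so expression depends on the enhancer's cell-type specificity. Neither the enhancer nor minBG is picked up by the automated feature table; they are known from the construct name and catalogue fields. They presumably occupy the unannotated stretch preceding the reporter. The reporter is SYFP2, a rapidly maturing monomeric yellow fluorescent protein derived from Aequorea victoria. It is followed by WPRE3, a shortened woodchuck hepatitis virus posttranscriptional element (annotated as two WPRE fragments) that boosts transcript stability and expression, and then by the bovine growth hormone polyadenylation signal.

The construct belongs to a collection of enhancer AAVs for genetic access to cortical cell types and serves to label specific brain cell populations. The record does not state which population AiE0662m targets.
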