Features (pLannotate 1.2.2; 14 found; start..end, strand, type, name):
    208..924     +  CDS            SYFP2: SYFP2 is a basic (constitutively fluorescent) yellow fluorescent protein published in 2006, derived from Aequorea victoria. It is reported to be a very rapidly-maturing monomer with moderate acid sensitivity.
    964..1121    +  misc_feature   WPRE (fragment): woodchuck hepatitis virus posttranscriptional regulatory element
   1127..1207    +  misc_feature   WPRE (fragment): woodchuck hepatitis virus posttranscriptional regulatory element
   1224..1335    +  polyA_signal   bGH poly(A) signal: bovine growth hormone polyadenylation signal
   1453..1593    +  repeat_region  AAV2 ITR: inverted terminal repeat of adeno-associated virus serotype 2 inverted
   1598..1649    -  misc_feature   bom (fragment): basis of mobility region from pBR322
   1668..2123    +  rep_origin     f1 ori (sequence partly withheld): f1 bacteriophage origin of replication; arrow indicates direction of (+) strand synthesis
   2124..2173    -  misc_feature   bom (fragment): basis of mobility region from pBR322
   2275..2310    -  CDS            rop (fragment): Rop protein, which maintains plasmids at low copy number; rop
   2405..2509    +  promoter       AmpR promoter: bla
   2510..3370    +  CDS            AmpR: β-lactamase; bla; confers resistance to ampicillin, carbenicillin, and related antibiotics
   3541..4129    +  rep_origin     ori: high-copy-number ColE1/pMB1/pBR322/pUC origin of replication
   4202..4229    +  repeat_region  AAV2 ITR (fragment): inverted terminal repeat of adeno-associated virus serotype 2 inverted
   4258..4285    +  repeat_region  AAV2 ITR (fragment): inverted terminal repeat of adeno-associated virus serotype 2 inverted
>Addgene plasmid #230266 | AiP12943 - pAAV-AiE0662m-minBG-SYFP2-WPRE3-BGHpA (Alias: CN2943) | addgene full sequence | sequence record 470582 | Addgene NGS Result
CCGTTCAGTAGGATTCTTGAATTATTATCATAGTTAACCATAGCTGAGTAATCAAACCTCAATTGTAAAT
TTGAAAATTTACCCTTCTATTCTTTTCTTGCAATAAAAGAGCTCGGGCTGGGCATAAAAGTCAGGGCAGA
GCCATCTATTGCTTACATTTGCTTCTGGGATCCAGATCTTTCGAAGCTAGCGCTACCGGTCGCCACCATG
GTGAGCAAGGGCGAGGAGCTGTTCACCGGGGTGGTGCCCATCCTGGTCGAGCTGGACGGCGACGTAAACG
GCCACAAGTTCAGCGTGTCCGGCGAGGGCGAGGGCGATGCCACCTACGGCAAGCTGACCCTGAAGCTGAT
CTGCACCACCGGCAAGCTGCCCGTGCCCTGGCCCACCCTCGTGACCACCCTGGGCTACGGCGTGCAGTGC
TTCGCCCGCTACCCCGACCACATGAAGCAGCACGACTTCTTCAAGTCCGCCATGCCCGAAGGCTACGTCC
AGGAGCGCACCATCTTCTTCAAGGACGACGGCAACTACAAGACCCGCGCCGAGGTGAAGTTCGAGGGCGA
CACCCTGGTGAACCGCATCGAGCTGAAGGGCATCGACTTCAAGGAGGACGGCAACATCCTGGGGCACAAG
CTGGAGTACAACTACAACAGCCACAACGTCTATATCACCGCCGACAAGCAGAAGAACGGCATCAAGGCCA
ACTTCAAGATCCGCCACAACATCGAGGACGGCGGCGTGCAGCTCGCCGACCACTACCAGCAGAACACCCC
CATCGGCGACGGCCCCGTGCTGCTGCCCGACAACCACTACCTGAGCTACCAGTCCAAGCTGAGCAAAGAC
CCCAACGAGAAGCGCGATCACATGGTCCTGCTGGAGTTCGTGACCGCCGCCGGGATCACTCTCGGCATGG
ACGAGCTGTACAAGTAAGTCGACGGCGCGCCGCGGCCGCGAATTCGATATCATAATCAACCTCTGGATTA
CAAAATTTGTGAAAGATTGACTGGTATTCTTAACTATGTTGCTCCTTTTACGCTATGTGGATACGCTGCT
TTAATGCCTTTGTATCATGCTATTGCTTCCCGTATGGCTTTCATTTTCTCCTCCTTGTATAAATCCTGGT
TAGTTCTTGCCACGGCGGAACTCATCGCCGCCTGCCTTGCCCGCTGCTGGACAGGGGCTCGGCTGTTGGG
CACTGACAATTCCGTGGCTCGAGAGATCTTCGACTGTGCCTTCTAGTTGCCAGCCATCTGTTGTTTGCCC
CTCCCCCGTGCCTTCCTTGACCCTGGAAGGTGCCACTCCCACTGTCCTTTCCTAATAAAATGAGGAAATT
GCATCGCATTGTCTGAGTAGGTGTCATTCTATTCTGGGGGGTGGGGTGGGGCAGGACAGCAAGGGGGAGG
ATTGGGAAGACAATAGCAGGCATGAGATCTCACGTGCGGACCGAGCGGCCGCAGGAACCCCTAGTGATGG
AGTTGGCCACTCCCTCTCTGCGCGCTCGCTCGCTCACTGAGGCCGGGCGACCAAAGGTCGCCCGACGCCC
GGGCTTTGCCCGGGCGGCCTCAGTGAGCGAGCGAGCGCGCAGCTGCCTGCAGGGGCGCCTGATGCGGTAT
TTTCTCCTTACGCATCTGTGCGGTATTTCACACCGCATA
[95 nt withheld, positions 1650-1744]
T
[46 nt withheld, positions 1746-1791]
C
[141 nt withheld, positions 1793-1933]
CCTTTGACGTTGGAGTCCACGTTCTTT
[37 nt withheld, positions 1961-1997]
ACTCTATCTCGGGCTATTCTTTTGATTTATAAGGGATTTTGCCGATTTCGGTCTATTGGTTAAAAAATGA
GCTGATTTAACAAAAATTTAACGCGAATTTTAACAAAATATTAACGTTTACAATTTTATGGTGCACTCTC
AGTACAATCTGCTCTGATGCCGCATAGTTAAGCCAGCCCCGACACCCGCCAACACCCGCTGACGCGCCCT
GACGGGCTTGTCTGCTCCCGGCATCCGCTTACAGACAAGCTGTGACCGTCTCCGGGAGCTGCATGTGTCA
GAGGTTTTCACCGTCATCACCGAAACGCGCGAGACGAAAGGGCCTCGTGATACGCCTATTTTTATAGGTT
AATGTCATGATAATAATGGTTTCTTAGACGTCAGGTGGCACTTTTCGGGGAAATGTGCGCGGAACCCCTA
TTTGTTTATTTTTCTAAATACATTCAAATATGTATCCGCTCATGAGACAATAACCCTGATAAATGCTTCA
ATAATATTGAAAAAGGAAGAGTATGAGTATTCAACATTTCCGTGTCGCCCTTATTCCCTTTTTTGCGGCA
TTTTGCCTTCCTGTTTTTGCTCACCCAGAAACGCTGGTGAAAGTAAAAGATGCTGAAGATCAGTTGGGTG
CACGAGTGGGTTACATCGAACTGGATCTCAACAGCGGTAAGATCCTTGAGAGTTTTCGCCCCGAAGAACG
TTTTCCAATGATGAGCACTTTTAAAGTTCTGCTATGTGGCGCGGTATTATCCCGTATTGACGCCGGGCAA
GAGCAACTCGGTCGCCGCATACACTATTCTCAGAATGACTTGGTTGAGTACTCACCAGTCACAGAAAAGC
ATCTTACGGATGGCATGACAGTAAGAGAATTATGCAGTGCTGCCATAACCATGAGTGATAACACTGCGGC
CAACTTACTTCTGACAACGATCGGAGGACCGAAGGAGCTAACCGCTTTTTTGCACAACATGGGGGATCAT
GTAACTCGCCTTGATCGTTGGGAACCGGAGCTGAATGAAGCCATACCAAACGACGAGCGTGACACCACGA
TGCCTGTAGCAATGGCAACAACGTTGCGCAAACTATTAACTGGCGAACTACTTACTCTAGCTTCCCGGCA
ACAATTAATAGACTGGATGGAGGCGGATAAAGTTGCAGGACCACTTCTGCGCTCGGCCCTTCCGGCTGGC
TGGTTTATTGCTGATAAATCTGGAGCCGGTGAGCGTGGGTCTCGCGGTATCATTGCAGCACTGGGGCCAG
ATGGTAAGCCCTCCCGTATCGTAGTTATCTACACGACGGGGAGTCAGGCAACTATGGATGAACGAAATAG
ACAGATCGCTGAGATAGGTGCCTCACTGATTAAGCATTGGTAACTGTCAGACCAAGTTTACTCATATATA
CTTTAGATTGATTTAAAACTTCATTTTTAATTTAAAAGGATCTAGGTGAAGATCCTTTTTGATAATCTCA
TGACCAAAATCCCTTAACGTGAGTTTTCGTTCCACTGAGCGTCAGACCCCGTAGAAAAGATCAAAGGATC
TTCTTGAGATCCTTTTTTTCTGCGCGTAATCTGCTGCTTGCAAACAAAAAAACCACCGCTACCAGCGGTG
GTTTGTTTGCCGGATCAAGAGCTACCAACTCTTTTTCCGAAGGTAACTGGCTTCAGCAGAGCGCAGATAC
CAAATACTGTTCTTCTAGTGTAGCCGTAGTTAGGCCACCACTTCAAGAACTCTGTAGCACCGCCTACATA
CCTCGCTCTGCTAATCCTGTTACCAGTGGCTGCTGCCAGTGGCGATAAGTCGTGTCTTACCGGGTTGGAC
TCAAGACGATAGTTACCGGATAAGGCGCAGCGGTCGGGCTGAACGGGGGGTTCGTGCACACAGCCCAGCT
TGGAGCGAACGACCTACACCGAACTGAGATACCTACAGCGTGAGCTATGAGAAAGCGCCACGCTTCCCGA
AGGGAGAAAGGCGGACAGGTATCCGGTAAGCGGCAGGGTCGGAACAGGAGAGCGCACGAGGGAGCTTCCA
GGGGGAAACGCCTGGTATCTTTATAGTCCTGTCGGGTTTCGCCACCTCTGACTTGAGCGTCGATTTTTGT
GATGCTCGTCAGGGGGGCGGAGCCTATGGAAAAACGCCAGCAACGCGGCCTTTTTACGGTTCCTGGCCTT
TTGCTGGCCTTTTGCTCACATGTCCTGCAGGCAGCTGCGCGCTCGCTCGCTCACTGAGGCCGCCCGGGCG
TCGGGCGACCTTTGGTCGCCCGGCCTCAGTGAGCGAGCGAGCGCGCAGAGAGGGAGTGGCCAACTCCATC
ACTAGGGGTTCCTGCGGCCGCACGCGTTCTCAACACTAAGAAAACTGCAGTATGAAGATATGGAATTTGA
GGCCAGTTTGAGATAAAACAGAAAGATATGAGCAAAAGACAAGGATGTGAGAAACATAAATAAAAACTAT
GCATATTCATGAAGCACCGCATAATAGTTTCATATGGATACACATCCCATGATGTTTAAAGCAGGCTTAT
CATTTTTATCTTTTCAAACATTTAACACTTATGTTAATATATGTAAACTCAGTCATTTTTAGCCTTCTGA
GAGAACCTGCATCATTTTTAATCACTCTT
